>Addgene plasmid #117163 | pK-SAN1-Flag | depositor full sequence | sequence record 220895 | pK-SAN1-Flag sequence 7455 bps
TTCGAGCTCGCCCGACATTGATTATTGACTAGTTATTAATAGTAATCAATTACGGGGTCATTAGTTCATA
GCCCATATATGGAGTTCCGCGTTACATAACTTACGGTAAATGGCCCGCCTGGCTGACCGCCCAACGACCC
CCGCCCATTGACGTCAATAATGACGTATGTTCCCATAGTAACGCCAATAGGGACTTTCCATTGACGTCAA
TGGGTGGACTATTTACGGTAAACTGCCCACTTGGCAGTACATCAAGTGTATCATATGCCAAGTACGCCCC
CTATTGACGTCAATGACGGTAAATGGCCCGCCTGGCATTATGCCCAGTACATGACCTTATGGGACTTTCC
TACTTGGCAGTACATCTACGTATTAGTCATCGCTATTACCATGGTGATGCGGTTTTGGCAGTACATCAAT
GGGCGTGGATAGCGGTTTGACTCACGGGGATTTCCAAGTCTCCACCCCATTGACGTCAATGGGAGTTTGT
TTTGGCACCAAAATCAACGGGACTTTCCAAAATGTCGTAACAACTCCGCCCCATTGACGCAAATGGGCGG
TAGGCGTGTACGGTGGGAGGTCTATATAAGCAGAGCTCGTTTAGTGAACCGTCAGATCGCCTGGAGACGC
CATCCACGCTGTTTTGACCTCCATAGAAGACACCGGGACCGATCCAGCCTCCGCGGCCGGGAACGGTGCA
TTGGAACGCGGATTCCCCGTGCCAAGAGTGACGTAAGTACCGCCTATAGAGTCTATAGGCCCACCCCCTT
GGCTTCGTTAGAACGCGGCTACAATTAATACATAACCTTATGTATCATACACATACGATTTAGGTGACAC
TATAGAATAACATCCACTTTGCCTTTCTCTCCACAGGTGTCCACTCCCAGGTCCAACTGCACCTCGGTTC
TAAGCTTTCTAGAATGGGTGTGAGAGGTTTGCAAGGATTTGTGGGAAGTACCTGCCCACATATATGTACA
GTAGTAAATTTCAAAGAACTGGCAGAGCACCACCGAAGCAAGTATCCTGGATGTACCCCTACCATTGTGG
TTGATGCCATGTGTTGTCTCAGATATTGGTATACTCCAGAATCTTGGATCTGCGGTGGCCAGTGGCGAGA
ATACTTTTCTGCTTTGCGAGATTTTGTTAAAACTTTTACGGCAGCTGGGATCAAGTTGATATTCTTCTTT
GATGGCATGGTGGAGCAGGATAAGAGAGATGAATGGGTGAAACGAAGGCTCAAGAACAACAGGGAGATAT
CCAGGATTTTTCATTACATCAAGTCACACAAGGAGCAGCCAGGCAGAAATATGTTCTTCATCCCCTCAGG
GCTAGCTGTGTTTACACGATTTGCTCTAAAGACACTGGGCCAGGAAACTTTGTGTTCTTTGCAGGAAGCA
GATTATGAGGTAGCTTCCTATGGCCTCCAGCATAACTGTCTTGGGATTCTGGGGGAAGACACTGATTACC
TAATCTATGACACTTGTCCCTACTTTTCAATTAGCGAGCTCTGCCTAGAGAGCCTGGACACCGTCATGCT
CTGCAGAGAGAAGCTCTGTGAGAGTCTGGGCCTCTGTGTGGCCGACCTTCCTCTTCTGGCCTGCCTCCTT
GGCAACGACATAATCCCAGAGGGCATGTTTGAAAGCTTTAGGTACAAATGCTTATCGTCCTACACCTCTG
TAAAAGAGAACTTTGACAAAAAAGGTAACATCATATTAGCTGTGTCAGACCATATATCGAAAGTTCTTTA
CTTGTATCAAGGTGAGAAAAAATTAGAAGAGATATTACCTCTGGGACCAAACAAAGCTCTTTTTTATAAA
GGAATGGCATCATATCTTTTACCAGGACAAAAATCTCCATGGTTTTTCCAAAAACCCAAAGGTGTAATAA
CTTTGGACAAACAAGTAATATCCACGAGTTCAGACGCCGAATCCAGGGAAGAAGTTCCCATGTGTTCAGA
TGCTGAATCCAGGCAAGAAGTTCCCATGTGTACAGGCCCTGAATCCAGGCGAGAAGTTCCCGTGTATACA
GATTCTGAACCCAGGCAAGAAGTTCCCATGTGTTCAGACCCTGAACCCAGGCAAGAAGTTCCCACGTGTA
CAGGCCCTGAATCCAGGCGAGAAGTTCCCATGTGTTCAGACCCTGAACCCAGGCAAGAAGTTCCCATGTG
TACAGGCCCTGAAGCCAGGCAAGAAGTTCCCATGTATACAGACTCTGAACCCAGGCAAGAAGTTCCCATG
TATACAGACTCTGAACCCAGGCAAGAAGTTCCCATGTATACAGGCTCTGAACCCAGGCAAGAAGTTCCCA
TGTATACAGGCCCTGAATCCAGGCAAGAAGTTCCCATGTATACAGGCCCTGAATCCAGGCAAGAAGTTTT
AATACGGACAGACCCTGAATCTAGGCAAGAAATTATGTGTACAGGCCATGAATCCAAACAGGAAGTTCCC
ATATGTACAGATCCTATATCCAAGCAAGAAGACTCCATGTGTACACACGCTGAAATCAATCAAAAATTAC
CTGTAGCAACAGATTTTGAATTTAAGCTAGAAGCTCTCATGTGTACAAACCCTGAAATTAAACAAGAAGA
CCCCACAAATGTGGGGCCTGAAGTAAAGCAACAAGTAACCATGGTTTCAGACACTGAAATCTTAAAGGTT
GCTAGAACACATCACGTCCAAGCAGAAAGCTACCTGGTGTACAACATCATGAGCAGTGGAGAGATTGAAT
GCAGCAACACCCTAGAAGATGAGCTTGACCAGGCCTTACCCAGCCAGGCCTTCATTTACCGTCCCATTCG
ACAGCGGGTCTACTCACTCTTACTGGAGGACTGTCAAGATGTCACCAGCACCTGCCTAGCTGTCAAGGAG
TGGTTTGTGTATCCTGGGAACCCACTGAGGCACCCGGACCTCGTCAGGCCGCTGCAGATGACCATTCCAG
GGGGAACGCCTAGTTTGAAAATATTATGGCTGAACCAAGAGCCAGAAATACAGGTTCGGCGCTTGGACAC
ACTCCTAGCCTGTTTCAATCTTTCCTCCTCAAGAGAAGAGCTGCAGGCTGTCGAAAGCCCATTTCAAGCT
TTGTGCTGCCTCTTGATCTACCTCTTTGTCCAGGTGGACACGCTTTGCCTGGAGGATTTGCATGCGTTTA
TTGCGCAGGCCTTGTGCCTCCAAGGAAAATCCACCTCGCAGCTTGTAAATCTACAGCCTGATTACATCAA
CCCCAGAGCCGTGCAGCTGGGCTCCCTTCTCGTCCGCGGCCTCACCACTCTGGTTTTAGTCAACAGCGCA
TGTGGCTTCCCCTGGAAGACGAGTGATTTCATGCCCTGGAATGTATTTGACGGGAAGCTTTTTCATCAGA
AGTACTTGCAATCTGAAAAGGGTTATGCTGTGGAGGTTCTTTTAGAACAAAATAGATCTCGGCTCACCAA
ATTCCACAACCTGAAGGCAGTCGTCTGCAAGGCCTGCATGAAGGAGAACAGACGCATCACTGGCCGAGCC
CACTGGGGCTCACACCACGCAGGGAGGTGGGGAAGACAGGGCTCCAGCTACCACAGGACGGGCTCTGGGT
ATAGCCGTTCCAGTCAGGGACAGCCGTGGAGAGACCAGGGACCAGGAAGCAGACAGTATGAGCATGACCA
GTGGAGAAGGTACGGATCCGACTACAAGGACGACGATGACAAATAGGAATTCATCGATGGCCGCCATGGC
CCAACTTGTTTATTGCAGCTTATAATGGTTACAAATAAAGCAATAGCATCACAAATTTCACAAATAAAGC
ATTTTTTTCACTGCATTCTAGTTGTGGTTTGTCCAAACTCATCAATGTATCTTATCATGTCTGGATCGAT
CGGGAATTAATTCGGCGCAGCACCATGGCCTGAAATAACCTCTGAAAGAGGAACTTGGTTAGGTACCTTC
TGAGGCGGAAAGAACCAGCTGTGGAATGTGTGTCAGTTAGGGTGTGGAAAGTCCCCAGGCTCCCCAGCAG
GCAGAAGTATGCAAAGCATGCATCTCAATTAGTCAGCAACCAGGTGTGGAAAGTCCCCAGGCTCCCCAGC
AGGCAGAAGTATGCAAAGCATGCATCTCAATTAGTCAGCAACCATAGTCCCGCCCCTAACTCCGCCCATC
CCGCCCCTAACTCCGCCCAGTTCCGCCCATTCTCCGCCCCATGGCTGACTAATTTTTTTTATTTATGCAG
AGGCCGAGGCCGCCTCGGCCTCTGAGCTATTCCAGAAGTAGTGAGGAGGCTTTTTTGGAGGCCTAGGCTT
TTGCAAAAAGCTGTTAACAGCTTGGCACTGGCCGTCGTTTTACAACGTCGTGACTGGGAAAACCCTGGCG
TTACCCAACTTAATCGCCTTGCAGCACATCCCCCCTTCGCCAGCTGGCGTAATAGCGAAGAGGCCCGCAC
CGATCGCCCTTCCCAACAGTTGCGTAGCCTGAATGGCGAATGGCGCCTGATGCGGTATTTTCTCCTTACG
CATCTGTGCGGTATTTCACACCGCATA
[142 nt withheld, positions 4508-4649]
C
[141 nt withheld, positions 4651-4791]
CCTTTGACGTTGGAGTCCACGTTCTTT
[37 nt withheld, positions 4819-4855]
ACCCTATCTCGGGCTATTCTTTTGATTTATAAGGGATTTTGCCGATTTCGGCCTATTGGTTAAAAAATGA
GCTGATTTAACAAAAATTTAACGCGAATTTTAACAAAATATTAACGTTTACAATTTTATGGTGCACTCTC
AGTACAATCTGCTCTGATGCCGCATAGTTAAGCCAACTCCGCTATCGCTACGTGACTGGGTCATGGCTGC
GCCCCGACACCCGCCAACACCCGCTGACGCGCCCTGACGGGCTTGTCTGCTCCCGGCATCCGCTTACAGA
CAAGCTGTGACCGTCTCCGGGAGCTGCATGTGTCAGAGGTTTTCACCGTCATCACCGAAACGCGCGAGGC
AGTATTCTTGAAGACGAAAGGGCCTCGTGATACGCCTATTTTTATAGGTTAATGTCATGATAATAATGGT
TTCTTAGACGTCAGGTGGCACTTTTCGGGGAAATGTGCGCGGAACCCCTATTTGTTTATTTTTCTAAATA
CATTCAAATATGTATCCGCTCATGAGACAATAACCCTGATAAATGCTTCAATAATATTGAAAAAGGAAGA
GTATGAGTATTCAACATTTCCGTGTCGCCCTTATTCCCTTTTTTGCGGCATTTTGCCTTCCTGTTTTTGC
TCACCCAGAAACGCTGGTGAAAGTAAAAGATGCTGAAGATCAGTTGGGTGCACGAGTGGGTTACATCGAA
CTGGATCTCAACAGCGGTAAGATCCTTGAGAGTTTTCGCCCCGAAGAACGTTTTCCAATGATGAGCACTT
TTAAAGTTCTGCTATGTGGCGCGGTATTATCCCGTATTGACGCCGGGCAAGAGCAACTCGGTCGCCGCAT
ACACTATTCTCAGAATGACTTGGTTGAGTACTCACCAGTCACAGAAAAGCATCTTACGGATGGCATGACA
GTAAGAGAATTATGCAGTGCTGCCATAACCATGAGTGATAACACTGCGGCCAACTTACTTCTGACAACGA
TCGGAGGACCGAAGGAGCTAACCGCTTTTTTGCACAACATGGGGGATCATGTAACTCGCCTTGATCGTTG
GGAACCGGAGCTGAATGAAGCCATACCAAACGACGAGCGTGACACCACGATGCCTGTAGCAATGGCAACA
ACGTTGCGCAAACTATTAACTGGCGAACTACTTACTCTAGCTTCCCGGCAACAATTAATAGACTGGATGG
AGGCGGATAAAGTTGCAGGACCACTTCTGCGCTCGGCCCTTCCGGCTGGCTGGTTTATTGCTGATAAATC
TGGAGCCGGTGAGCGTGGGTCTCGCGGTATCATTGCAGCACTGGGGCCAGATGGTAAGCCCTCCCGTATC
GTAGTTATCTACACGACGGGGAGTCAGGCAACTATGGATGAACGAAATAGACAGATCGCTGAGATAGGTG
CCTCACTGATTAAGCATTGGTAACTGTCAGACCAAGTTTACTCATATATACTTTAGATTGATTTAAAACT
TCATTTTTAATTTAAAAGGATCTAGGTGAAGATCCTTTTTGATAATCTCATGACCAAAATCCCTTAACGT
GAGTTTTCGTTCCACTGAGCGTCAGACCCCGTAGAAAAGATCAAAGGATCTTCTTGAGATCCTTTTTTTC
TGCGCGTAATCTGCTGCTTGCAAACAAAAAAACCACCGCTACCAGCGGTGGTTTGTTTGCCGGATCAAGA
GCTACCAACTCTTTTTCCGAAGGTAACTGGCTTCAGCAGAGCGCAGATACCAAATACTGTCCTTCTAGTG
TAGCCGTAGTTAGGCCACCACTTCAAGAACTCTGTAGCACCGCCTACATACCTCGCTCTGCTAATCCTGT
TACCAGTGGCTGCTGCCAGTGGCGATAAGTCGTGTCTTACCGGGTTGGACTCAAGACGATAGTTACCGGA
TAAGGCGCAGCGGTCGGGCTGAACGGGGGGTTCGTGCACACAGCCCAGCTTGGAGCGAACGACCTACACC
GAACTGAGATACCTACAGCGTGAGCATTGAGAAAGCGCCACGCTTCCCGAAGGGAGAAAGGCGGACAGGT
ATCCGGTAAGCGGCAGGGTCGGAACAGGAGAGCGCACGAGGGAGCTTCCAGGGGGAAACGCCTGGTATCT
TTATAGTCCTGTCGGGTTTCGCCACCTCTGACTTGAGCGTCGATTTTTGTGATGCTCGTCAGGGGGGCGG
AGCCTATGGAAAAACGCCAGCAACGCGGCCTTTTTACGGTTCCTGGCCTTTTGCTGGCCTTTTGCTCACA
TGTTCTTTCCTGCGTTATCCCCTGATTCTGTGGATAACCGTATTACCGCCTTTGAGTGAGCTGATACCGC
TCGCCGCAGCCGAACGACCGAGCGCAGCGAGTCAGTGAGCGAGGAAGCGGAAGAGCGCCCAATACGCAAA
CCGCCTCTCCCCGCGCGTTGGCCGATTCATTAATGCAGCTGGCACGACAGGTTTCCCGACTGGAAAGCGG
GCAGTGAGCGCAACGCAATTAATGTGAGTTACCTCACTCATTAGGCACCCCAGGCTTTACACTTTATGCT
TCCGGCTCGTATGTTGTGTGGAATTGTGAGCGGATAACAATTTCACACAGGAAACAGCTATGACCATGAT
TACGAATTAA
Features (pLannotate 1.2.2; 20 found; start..end, strand, type, name):
     14..393     +  enhancer       CMV enhancer: human cytomegalovirus immediate early enhancer
    394..597     +  promoter       CMV promoter: human cytomegalovirus (CMV) immediate early promoter
    733..776     +  intron         CMV intron (fragment): modified intron A from human cytomegalovirus
    828..846     +  promoter       SP6 promoter: promoter for bacteriophage SP6 RNA polymerase
    850..887     +  CDS            IgH signal sequence (fragment): signal sequence from the mouse immunoglobulin heavy chain variable region
    924..3653    +  CDS            FAM120B: F120B_HUMAN - Also known as CCPG, KIAA1838. Experimental evidence at protein level: Swiss-Prot protein existence level 1. Functions as a transactivator of PPARG and ESR1. Functions in adipogenesis through PPARG activation (By similarity). From Homo sapiens (Human).
   3663..3682    +  CDS            FLAG (fragment): FLAG® epitope tag, followed by an enterokinase cleavage site
   3713..3847    +  polyA_signal   SV40 poly(A) signal: SV40 polyadenylation signal
   3920..4277    +  promoter       SV40 promoter: SV40 enhancer and early promoter
   4296..4450    +  CDS            lacZα (fragment): LacZα fragment of β-galactosidase; lacZ fragment
   4456..4507    -  misc_feature   bom (fragment): basis of mobility region from pBR322
   4526..4906    +  rep_origin     M13 ori (sequence partly withheld): M13 bacteriophage origin of replication; arrow indicates direction of (+) strand synthesis
   5168..5207    -  CDS            rop (fragment): Rop protein, which maintains plasmids at low copy number; rop
   5313..5417    +  promoter       AmpR promoter: bla
   5418..6278    +  CDS            AmpR: β-lactamase; bla; confers resistance to ampicillin, carbenicillin, and related antibiotics
   6449..7037    +  rep_origin     ori: high-copy-number ColE1/pMB1/pBR322/pUC origin of replication
   7220..7312    +  CDS            lacI (fragment): lac repressor; lacI; The lac repressor binds to the lac operator to inhibit transcription in E. coli. This inhibition can be relieved by adding lactose or isopropyl-β-D-thiogalactopyranoside (IPTG).
   7325..7346    +  protein_bind   CAP binding site: CAP binding activates transcription in the presence of cAMP. E. coli catabolite activator protein
   7361..7391    +  promoter       lac promoter: promoter for the E. coli lac operon
   7399..7415    +  protein_bind   lac operator: The lac repressor binds to the lac operator to inhibit transcription in E. coli. This inhibition can be relieved by adding lactose or isopropyl-β-D-thiogalactopyranoside (IPTG). lac repressor encoded by lacI
