>Addgene plasmid #117163 | pK-SAN1-Flag | addgene full sequence | sequence record 224810 | Addgene NGS Result
GACATTGATTATTGACTAGTTATTAATAGTAATCAATTACGGGGTCATTAGTTCATAGCCCATATATGGA
GTTCCGCGTTACATAACTTACGGTAAATGGCCCGCCTGGCTGACCGCCCAACGACCCCCGCCCATTGACG
TCAATAATGACGTATGTTCCCATAGTAACGCCAATAGGGACTTTCCATTGACGTCAATGGGTGGAGTATT
TACGGTAAACTGCCCACTTGGCAGTACATCAAGTGTATCATATGCCAAGTACGCCCCCTATTGACGTCAA
TGACGGTAAATGGCCCGCCTGGCATTATGCCCAGTACATGACCTTATGGGACTTTCCTACTTGGCAGTAC
ATCTACGTATTAGTCATCGCTATTACCATGGTGATGCGGTTTTGGCAGTACATCAATGGGCGTGGATAGC
GGTTTGACTCACGGGGATTTCCAAGTCTCCACCCCATTGACGTCAATGGGAGTTTGTTTTGGCACCAAAA
TCAACGGGACTTTCCAAAATGTCGTAACAACTCCGCCCCATTGACGCAAATGGGCGGTAGGCGTGTACGG
TGGGAGGTCTATATAAGCAGAGCTCGTTTAGTGAACCGTCAGATCGCCTGGAGACGCCATCCACGCTGTT
TTGACCTCCATAGAAGACACCGGGACCGATCCAGCCTCCGCGGCCGGGAACGGTGCATTGGAACGCGGAT
TCCCCGTGCCAAGAGTGACGTAAGTACCGCCTATAGAGTCTATAGGCCCACCCCCTTGGCTTCGTTAGAA
CGCGGCTACAATTAATACATAACCTTATGTATCATACACATACGATTTAGGTGACACTATAGAATAACAT
CCACTTTGCCTTTCTCTCCACAGGTGTCCACTCCCAGGTCCAACTGCACCTCGGTTCTAAGCTTTCTAGA
ATGGGTGTGAGAGGTTTGCAAGGATTTGTGGGAAGTACCTGCCCACATATATGTACAGTAGTAAATTTCA
AAGAACTGGCAGAGCACCACCGAAGCAAGTATCCTGGATGTACCCCTACCATTGTGGTTGATGCCATGTG
TTGTCTCAGATATTGGTATACTCCAGAATCTTGGATCTGCGGTGGCCAGTGGCGAGAATACTTTTCTGCT
TTGCGAGATTTTGTTAAAACTTTTACGGCAGCTGGGATCAAGTTGATATTCTTCTTTGATGGCATGGTGG
AGCAGGATAAGAGAGATGAATGGGTGAAACGAAGGCTCAAGAACAACAGGGAGATATCCAGGATTTTTCA
TTACATCAAGTCACACAAGGAGCAGCCAGGCAGAAATATGTTCTTCATCCCCTCAGGGCTAGCTGTGTTT
ACACGATTTGCTCTAAAGACACTGGGCCAGGAAACTTTGTGTTCTTTGCAGGAAGCAGATTATGAGGTAG
CTTCCTATGGCCTCCAGCATAACTGTCTTGGGATTCTGGGGGAAGACACTGATTACCTAATCTATGACAC
TTGTCCCTACTTTTCAATTAGCGAGCTCTGCCTAGAGAGCCTGGACACCGTCATGCTCTGCAGAGAGAAG
CTCTGTGAGAGTCTGGGCCTCTGTGTGGCCGACCTTCCTCTTCTGGCCTGCCTCCTTGGCAACGACATAA
TCCCAGAGGGCATGTTTGAAAGCTTTAGGTACAAATGCTTATCGTCCTACACCTCTGTAAAAGAGAACTT
TGACAAAAAAGGTAACATCATATTAGCTGTGTCAGACCATATATCGAAAGTTCTTTACTTGTATCAAGGT
GAGAAAAAATTAGAAGAGATATTACCTCTGGGACCAAACAAAGCTCTTTTTTATAAAGGAATGGCATCAT
ATCTTTTACCAGGACAAAAATCTCCATGGTTTTTCCAAAAACCCAAAGGTGTAATAACTTTGGACAAACA
AGTAATATCCACGAGTTCAGACGCCGAATCCAGGGAAGAAGTTCCCATGTGTTCAGATGCTGAATCCAGG
CAAGAAGTTCCCATGTGTACAGGCCCTGAATCCAGGCGAGAAGTTCCCGTGTATACAAATTCTGAACCCA
GGCAAGAAGTTCCCATGTGTTCAGACCCTGAACCCAGGCAAGAAGTTCCCACGTGTACAGGCCCTGAATC
CAGGCGAGAAGTTCCCATGTGTTCAGACCCTGAACCCAGGCAAGAAGTTCCCATGTGTACAGGCCCTGAA
GCCAGGCAAGAAGTTCCCATGTATACAGACTCTGAACCCAGGCAAGAAGTTCCCATGTATACAGACTCTG
AACCCAGGCAAGAAGTTCCCATGTATACAGGCTCTGAACCCAGGCAAGAAGTTCCCATGTATACAGGCCC
TGAATCCAGGCAAGAAGTTCCCATGTATACAGGCCCTGAATCCAGGCAAGAAGTTTTAATACGGACAGAC
CCTGAATCTAGGCAAGAAATTATGTGTACAGGCCATGAATCCAAACAGGAAGTTCCCATATGTACAGATC
CTATATCCAAGCAAGAAGACTCCATGTGTACACACGCTGAAATCAATCAAAAATTACCTGTAGCAACAGA
TTTTGAATTTAAGCTAGAAGCTCTCATGTGTACAAACCCTGAAATTAAACAAGAAGACCCCACAAATGTG
GGGCCTGAAGTAAAGCAACAAGTAACCATGGTTTCAGACACTGAAATCTTAAAGGTTGCTAGAACACATC
ACGTCCAAGCAGAAAGCTACCTGGTGTACAACATCATGAGCAGTGGAGAGATTGAATGCAGCAACACCCT
AGAAGATGAGCTTGACCAGGCCTTACCCAGCCAGGCCTTCATTTACCGTCCCATTCGACAGCGGGTCTAC
TCACTCTTACTGGAGGACTGTCAAGATGTCACCAGCACCTGCCTAGCTGTCAAGGAGTGGTTTGTGTATC
CTGGGAACCCACTGAGGCACCCGGACCTCGTCAGGCCGCTGCAGATGACCATTCCAGGGGGAACGCCTAG
TTTGAAAATATTATGGCTGAACCAAGAGCCAGAAATACAGGTTCGGCGCTTGGACACACTCCTAGCCTGT
TTCAATCTTTCCTCCTCAAGAGAAGAGCTGCAGGCTGTCGAGAGCCCATTTCAAGCTTTGTGCTGCCTCT
TGATCTACCTCTTTGTCCAGGTGGACACGCTTTGCCTGGAGGATTTGCATGCGTTTATTGCGCAGGCCTT
GTGCCTCCAAGGAAAATCCACCTCGCAGCTTGTAAATCTACAGCCTGATTACATCAACCCCAGAGCCGTG
CAGCTGGGCTCCCTTCTCGTCCGCGGCCTCACCACTCTGGTTTTAGTCAACAGCGCATGTGGCTTCCCCT
GGAAGACGAGTGATTTCATGCCCTGGAATGTATTTGACGGGAAGCTTTTTCATCAGAAGTACTTGCAATC
TGAAAAGGGTTATGCTGTGGAGGTTCTTTTAGAACAAAATAGATCTCGGCTCACCAAATTCCACAACCTG
AAGGCAGTCGTCTGCAAGGCCTGCATGAAGGAGAACAGACGCATCACTGGCCGAGCCCACTGGGGCTCAC
ACCACGCAGGGAGGTGGGGAAGACAGGGCTCCAGCTACCACAGGACGGGCTCTGGGTATAGCCGTTCCAG
TCAGGGACAGCCGTGGAGAGACCAGGGACCAGGAAGCAGACAGTATGAGCATGACCAGTGGAGAAGGTAC
GGATCCGACTACAAGGACGACGATGACAAATAGGAATTCATCGATGGCCGCCATGGCCCAACTTGTTTAT
TGCAGCTTATAATGGTTACAAATAAAGCAATAGCATCACAAATTTCACAAATAAAGCATTTTTTTCACTG
CATTCTAGTTGTGGTTTGTCCAAACTCATCAATGTATCTTATCATGTCTGGATCGGGAATTAATTCGGCG
CAGCACCATGGCCTGAAATAACCTCTGAAAGAGGAACTTGGTTAGGTACCTTCTGAGGCGGAAAGAACCA
GCTGTGGAATGTGTGTCAGTTAGGGTGTGGAAAGTCCCCAGGCTCCCCAGCAGGCAGAAGTATGCAAAGC
ATGCATCTCAATTAGTCAGCAACCAGGTGTGGAAAGTCCCCAGGCTCCCCAGCAGGCAGAAGTATGCAAA
GCATGCATCTCAATTAGTCAGCAACCATAGTCCCGCCCCTAACTCCGCCCATCCCGCCCCTAACTCCGCC
CAGTTCCGCCCATTCTCCGCCCCATGGCTGACTAATTTTTTTTATTTATGCAGAGGCCGAGGCCGCCTCG
GCCTCTGAGCTATTCCAGAAGTAGTGAGGAGGCTTTTTTGGAGGCCTAGGCTTTTGCAAAAAGCTGTTAA
CAGCTTGGCACTGGCCGTCGTTTTACAACGTCGTGACTGGGAAAACCCTGGCGTTACCCAACTTAATCGC
CTTGCAGCACATCCCCCTTTCGCCAGCTGGCGTAATAGCGAAGAGGCCCGCACCGATCGCCCTTCCCAAC
AGTTGCGCAGCCTGAATGGCGAATGGCGCCTGATGCGGTATTTTCTCCTTACGCATCTGTGCGGTATTTC
ACACCGCATA
[142 nt withheld, positions 4491-4632]
C
[141 nt withheld, positions 4634-4774]
CCTTTGACGTTGGAGTCCACGTTCTTT
[37 nt withheld, positions 4802-4838]
ACCCTATCTCGGGCTATTCTTTTGATTTATAAGGGATTTTGCCGATTTCGGCCTATTGGTTAAAAAATGA
GCTGATTTAACAAAAATTTAACGCGAATTTTAACAAAATATTAACGTTTACAATTTTATGGTGCACTCTC
AGTACAATCTGCTCTGATGCCGCATAGTTAAGCCAGCCCCGACACCCGCCAACACCCGCTGACGCGCCCT
GACGGGCTTGTCTGCTCCCGGCATCCGCTTACAGACAAGCTGTGACCGTCTCCGGGAGCTGCATGTGTCA
GAGGTTTTCACCGTCATCACCGAAACGCGCGAGACGAAAGGGCCTCGTGATACGCCTATTTTTATAGGTT
AATGTCATGATAATAATGGTTTCTTAGACGTCAGGTGGCACTTTTCGGGGAAATGTGCGCGGAACCCCTA
TTTGTTTATTTTTCTAAATACATTCAAATATGTATCCGCTCATGAGACAATAACCCTGATAAATGCTTCA
ATAATATTGAAAAAGGAAGAGTATGAGTATTCAACATTTCCGTGTCGCCCTTATTCCCTTTTTTGCGGCA
TTTTGCCTTCCTGTTTTTGCTCACCCAGAAACGCTGGTGAAAGTAAAAGATGCTGAAGATCAGTTGGGTG
CACGAGTGGGTTACATCGAACTGGATCTCAACAGCGGTAAGATCCTTGAGAGTTTTCGCCCCGAAGAACG
TTTTCCAATGATGAGCACTTTTAAAGTTCTGCTATGTGGCGCGGTATTATCCCGTATTGACGCCGGGCAA
GAGCAACTCGGTCGCCGCATACACTATTCTCAGAATGACTTGGTTGAGTACTCACCAGTCACAGAAAAGC
ATCTTACGGATGGCATGACAGTAAGAGAATTATGCAGTGCTGCCATAACCATGAGTGATAACACTGCGGC
CAACTTACTTCTGACAACGATCGGAGGACCGAAGGAGCTAACCGCTTTTTTGCACAACATGGGGGATCAT
GTAACTCGCCTTGATCGTTGGGAACCGGAGCTGAATGAAGCCATACCAAACGACGAGCGTGACACCACGA
TGCCTGTAGCAATGGCAACAACGTTGCGCAAACTATTAACTGGCGAACTACTTACTCTAGCTTCCCGGCA
ACAATTAATAGACTGGATGGAGGCGGATAAAGTTGCAGGACCACTTCTGCGCTCGGCCCTTCCGGCTGGC
TGGTTTATTGCTGATAAATCTGGAGCCGGTGAGCGTGGGTCTCGCGGTATCATTGCAGCACTGGGGCCAG
ATGGTAAGCCCTCCCGTATCGTAGTTATCTACACGACGGGGAGTCAGGCAACTATGGATGAACGAAATAG
ACAGATCGCTGAGATAGGTGCCTCACTGATTAAGCATTGGTAACTGTCAGACCAAGTTTACTCATATATA
CTTTAGATTGATTTAAAACTTCATTTTTAATTTAAAAGGATCTAGGTGAAGATCCTTTTTGATAATCTCA
TGACCAAAATCCCTTAACGTGAGTTTTCGTTCCACTGAGCGTCAGACCCCGTAGAAAAGATCAAAGGATC
TTCTTGAGATCCTTTTTTTCTGCGCGTAATCTGCTGCTTGCAAACAAAAAAACCACCGCTACCAGCGGTG
GTTTGTTTGCCGGATCAAGAGCTACCAACTCTTTTTCCGAAGGTAACTGGCTTCAGCAGAGCGCAGATAC
CAAATACTGTTCTTCTAGTGTAGCCGTAGTTAGGCCACCACTTCAAGAACTCTGTAGCACCGCCTACATA
CCTCGCTCTGCTAATCCTGTTACCAGTGGCTGCTGCCAGTGGCGATAAGTCGTGTCTTACCGGGTTGGAC
TCAAGACGATAGTTACCGGATAAGGCGCAGCGGTCGGGCTGAACGGGGGGTTCGTGCACACAGCCCAGCT
TGGAGCGAACGACCTACACCGAACTGAGATACCTACAGCGTGAGCTATGAGAAAGCGCCACGCTTCCCGA
AGGGAGAAAGGCGGACAGGTATCCGGTAAGCGGCAGGGTCGGAACAGGAGAGCGCACGAGGGAGCTTCCA
GGGGGAAACGCCTGGTATCTTTATAGTCCTGTCGGGTTTCGCCACCTCTGACTTGAGCGTCGATTTTTGT
GATGCTCGTCAGGGGGGCGGAGCCTATGGAAAAACGCCAGCAACGCGGCCTTTTTACGGTTCCTGGCCTT
TTGCTGGCCTTTTGCTCACATGTTCTTTCCTGCGTTATCCCCTGATTCTGTGGATAACCGTATTACCGCC
TTTGAGTGAGCTGATACCGCTCGCCGCAGCCGAACGACCGAGCGCAGCGAGTCAGTGAGCGAGGAAGCGG
AAGAGCGCCCAATACGCAAACCGCCTCTCCCCGCGCGTTGGCCGATTCATTAATGCAGCTGGCACGACAG
GTTTCCCGACTGGAAAGCGGGCAGTGAGCGCAACGCAATTAATGTGAGTTAGCTCACTCATTAGGCACCC
CAGGCTTTACACTTTATGCTTCCGGCTCGTATGTTGTGTGGAATTGTGAGCGGATAACAATTTCACACAG
GAAACAGCTATGACATGATTACGAATTAATTCGAGCTCGCCC
Features (pLannotate 1.2.2; 21 found; start..end, strand, type, name):
      1..380     +  enhancer       CMV enhancer: human cytomegalovirus immediate early enhancer
    381..584     +  promoter       CMV promoter: human cytomegalovirus (CMV) immediate early promoter
    720..763     +  intron         CMV intron (fragment): modified intron A from human cytomegalovirus
    815..833     +  promoter       SP6 promoter: promoter for bacteriophage SP6 RNA polymerase
    837..874     +  CDS            IgH signal sequence (fragment): signal sequence from the mouse immunoglobulin heavy chain variable region
    911..3640    +  CDS            FAM120B: F120B_HUMAN - Also known as CCPG, KIAA1838. Experimental evidence at protein level: Swiss-Prot protein existence level 1. Functions as a transactivator of PPARG and ESR1. Functions in adipogenesis through PPARG activation (By similarity). From Homo sapiens (Human).
   3650..3669    +  CDS            FLAG (fragment): FLAG® epitope tag, followed by an enterokinase cleavage site
   3700..3834    +  polyA_signal   SV40 poly(A) signal: SV40 polyadenylation signal
   3903..4260    +  promoter       SV40 promoter: SV40 enhancer and early promoter
   4279..4433    +  CDS            lacZα (fragment): LacZα fragment of β-galactosidase; lacZ fragment
   4439..4490    -  misc_feature   bom (fragment): basis of mobility region from pBR322
   4509..4889    +  rep_origin     M13 ori (sequence partly withheld): M13 bacteriophage origin of replication; arrow indicates direction of (+) strand synthesis
   4965..5014    -  misc_feature   bom (fragment): basis of mobility region from pBR322
   5116..5151    -  CDS            rop (fragment): Rop protein, which maintains plasmids at low copy number; rop
   5246..5350    +  promoter       AmpR promoter: bla
   5351..6211    +  CDS            AmpR: β-lactamase; bla; confers resistance to ampicillin, carbenicillin, and related antibiotics
   6382..6970    +  rep_origin     ori: high-copy-number ColE1/pMB1/pBR322/pUC origin of replication
   7153..7245    +  CDS            lacI (fragment): lac repressor; lacI; The lac repressor binds to the lac operator to inhibit transcription in E. coli. This inhibition can be relieved by adding lactose or isopropyl-β-D-thiogalactopyranoside (IPTG).
   7258..7279    +  protein_bind   CAP binding site: CAP binding activates transcription in the presence of cAMP. E. coli catabolite activator protein
   7294..7324    +  promoter       lac promoter: promoter for the E. coli lac operon
   7332..7348    +  protein_bind   lac operator: The lac repressor binds to the lac operator to inhibit transcription in E. coli. This inhibition can be relieved by adding lactose or isopropyl-β-D-thiogalactopyranoside (IPTG). lac repressor encoded by lacI
