[The description below was written by a language model from this plasmid's Addgene catalogue record and pLannotate feature annotations shown in this document.]
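Description:
pK-SAN1-Flag is a mammalian expression plasmid built on the custom pRK7 backbone that produces human SAN1 nuclease (gene symbol FAM120B, also called CCPG) with a C-terminal Flag epitope tag. The roughly 2.7 kb coding sequence was inserted between XbaI and BamHI sites, both preserved, downstream of the human cytomegalovirus immediate-early enhancer and promoter. A fragment of CMV intron A and an SP6 phage promoter lie between the CMV promoter and the insert; the SP6 site also serves as a sequencing primer site. A short fragment annotated as an IgH signal sequence sits just upstream of the open reading frame and appears to be a backbone remnant, not part of the intended product. An SV40 polyadenylation signal follows the Flag tag. The depositor notes that the insert differs from the reference transcript in a way that gives a D370N substitution in the protein.

In bacteria the plasmid is maintained at high copy through a ColE1/pUC-type origin and selected with ampicillin via the β-lactamase gene. An M13 phage origin is also present, along with lac promoter/operator elements and fragments of lacZα, lacI, rop and bom left over from the vector's cloning history. An SV40 enhancer/early promoter region follows the poly(A) signal, but no mammalian selectable marker is recorded. Although the catalogue lists the vector type as retroviral as well as mammalian expression, neither feature table shows LTRs or a packaging signal. The depositor's sequence is 7,455 nt and the repository's sequencing result 7,400 nt, with essentially the same annotated features. The plasmid is suited to expressing Flag-tagged SAN1 for detection or pull-down, and it comes from work on the nuclease's role in resistance to DNA interstrand cross-links.
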