Addgene plasmid #117163: pK-SAN1-Flag
Purpose: Expresses Flag-tagged SAN1 nuclease in mammalian cells.
Depositing lab: Ian Macara. Depositing organization: Vanderbilt University. Publication: A senataxin-associated exonuclease SAN1 is required for resistance to DNA interstrand cross-links. Andrews AM, McCartney HJ, Errington TM, D'Andrea AD, Macara IG. Nat Commun. 2018 Jul 3;9(1):2592. doi: 10.1038/s41467-018-05008-8. PubMed 29968717.
Backbone
  Vector backbone: pRK7
  Backbone manufacturer: custom
  Backbone size w/o insert (bp): 4719
  Total vector size (bp): 7455
  Modifications to backbone: none
  Vector type: Mammalian Expression, Retroviral
  Selectable markers: none
Growth in bacteria
  Bacterial resistance: Ampicillin, 100 μg/mL
  Growth temperature: 37°C
  Growth strain: DH5alpha
  Copy number: High Copy
Gene/Insert
  Gene/Insert name: SAN1 (alt name: CCPG; fam120b)
  Species: H. sapiens (human)
  Insert size (bp): 2736
  GenBank ID: NM_001286379
  Entrez Gene: FAM120B (a.k.a. CCPG, KIAA1838, PGCC1, SAN1, dJ894D12.1)
  Promoter: CMV
  Tag / fusion protein: Flag (C terminal on insert)
  Cloning method: Restriction Enzyme; 5′ cloning site Xba1 (not destroyed); 3′ cloning site BamH1 (not destroyed)
  Sequencing primers: 5′ SP6; 3′ M13fwd
Resource information
  A portion of this plasmid was derived from a plasmid made by: NBRC, Japan
Terms and licenses: Academic/Nonprofit Terms; Industry Terms: Not Available to Industry
Depositor comments: SAN1 contains a difference compared to the reference sequence NM_001286379 that results in a D370N difference in the protein product.
How to cite: pK-SAN1-Flag was a gift from Ian Macara (Addgene plasmid # 117163 ; http://n2t.net/addgene:117163 ; RRID:Addgene_117163)
